>Addgene plasmid #148621 | pnYC-NpM-DmRoquin_702-819-del725-755-del790-812-GB1His6_AE | depositor full sequence | sequence record 291069 | Full Sequence
GGTATGGCAATGAAAGACGGTGAGCTGGTGATATGGGATAGTGTTCACCCTTGTTACACCGTTTTCCATG
AGCAAACTGAAACGTTTTCATCGCTCTGGAGTGAATACCACGACGATTTCCGGCAGTTTCTACACATATA
TTCGCAAGATGTGGCGTGTTACGGTGAAAACCTGGCCTATTTCCCTAAAGGGTTTATTGAGAATATGTTT
TTCGTCTCAGCCAATCCCTGGGTGAGTTTCACCAGTTTTGATTTAAACGTGGCCAATATGGACAACTTCT
TCGCCCCCGTTTTCACCATGGGCAAATATTATACGCAAGGCGACAAGGTGCTGATGCCGCTGGCGATTCA
GGTTCATCATGCCGTCTGTGATGGCTTCCATGTCGGCAGAATGCTTAATGAATTACAACAGTACTGCGAT
GAGTGGCAGGGCGGGGCGTAATTTTTTTAAGGCAGTTATTGGTGCCCTTAAACGCCTGGTGCTACGCCTG
AATAAGTGATAATAAGCGGATGAATGGCAGAAATTCGAAAGCAAATTCGACCCGGTCGTCGGTTCAGGGC
AGGGTCGTTAAATAGCCGCTTATGTCTATTGCTGGTTTACCGGTTTATTGACTACCGGAAGCAGTGTGAC
CGTGTGCTTCTCAAATGCCTGAGGCCAGTTTGCTCAGGCTCTCCCCGTGGAGGTAATAATTGACGATATG
ATCATTTATTCTGCCTCCCAGAGCCTGATAAAAACGGTTAGCGCTTCGTTAATACAGATGTAGGTGTTCC
ACAGGGTAGCCAGCAGCATCCTGCGATGCAGATCCGGAACATAATGGTGCAGGGCGCTTGTTTCGGCGTG
GGTATGGTGGCAGGCCCCGTGGCCGGGGGACTGTTGGGCGCTGCCGGCACCTGTCCTACGAGTTGCATGA
TAAAGAAGACAGTCATAAGTGCGGCGACGATAGTCATGCCCCGCGCCCACCGGAAGGAGCTACCGGACAG
CGGTGCGGACTGTTGTAACTCAGAATAAGAAATGAGGCCGCTCATGGCGTTGACTCTCAGTCATAGTATC
GTGGTATCACCGGTTGGTTCCACTCTCTGTTGCGGGCAACTTCAGCAGCACGTAGGGGACTTCCGCGTTT
CCAGACTTTACGAAACACGGAAACCGAAGACCATTCATGTTGTTGCTCAGGTCGCAGACGTTTTGCAGCA
GCAGTCGCTTCACGTTCGCTCGCGTATCGGTGATTCATTCTGCTAACCAGTAAGGCAACCCCGCCAGCCT
AGCCGGGTCCTCAACGACAGGAGCACGATCATGCGCACCCGTGGCCAGGACCCAACGCTGCCCGAGATGC
GCCGCGTGCGGCTGCTGGAGATGGCGGACGCGATGGATATGTTCTGCCAAGGGTTGGTTTGCGCATTCAC
AGTTCTCCGCAAGAATTGATTGGCTCCAATTCTTGGAGTGGTGAATCCGTTAGCGAGGTGCCGCCGGCTT
CCATTCAGGTCGAGGTGGCCCGGCTCCATGCACCGCGACGCAACGCGGGGAGGCAGACAAGGTATAGGGC
GGCGCCTACAATCCATGCCAACCCGTTCCATGTGCTCGCCGAGGCGGCATAAATCGCCGTGACGATCAGC
GGTCCAGTGATCGAAGTTAGGCTGGTAAGAGCCGCGAGCGATCCTTGAAGCTGTCCCTGATGGTCGTCAT
CTACCTGCCTGGACAGCATGGCCTGCAACGCGGGCATCCCGATGCCGCCGGAAGCGAGAAGAATCATAAT
GGGGAAGGCCATCCAGCCTCGCGTCGCGAACGCCAGCAAGACGTAGCCCAGCGCGTCGGCCGCCATGCCG
GCGATAATGGCCTGCTTCTCGCCGAAACGTTTGGTGGCGGGACCAGTGACGAAGGCTTGAGCGAGGGCGT
GCAAGATTCCGAATACCGCAAGCGACAGGCCGATCATCGTCGCGCTCCAGCGAAAGCGGTCCTCGCCGAA
AATGACCCAGAGCGCTGCCGGCACCTGTCCTACGAGTTGCATGATAAAGAAGACAGTCATAAGTGCGGCG
ACGATAGTCATGCCCCGCGCCCACCGGAAGGAGCTGACTGGGTTGAAGGCTCTCAAGGGCATCGGTCGAC
GCTCTCCCTTATGCGACTCCTGCATTAGGAAGCAGCCCAGTAGTAGGTTGAGGCCGTTGAGCACCGCCGC
CGCAAGGAATGGTGCATGCAAGGAGATGGCGCCCAACAGTCCCCCGGCCACGGGGCCTGCCACCATACCC
ACGCCGAAACAAGCGCTCATGAGCCCGAAGTGGCGAGCCCGATCTTCCCCATCGGTGATGTCGGCGATAT
AGGCGCCAGCAACCGCACCTGTGGCGCCGGTGATGCCGGCCACGATGCGTCCGGCGTAGAGGATCAGACT
AAGATCTCGATCCCGCGAAATTAATACGACTCACTATAGGGGAATTGTGAGCGGATAACAATTCCCCACT
AGTAATAATTTTGTTTAACTTTAAGAAGGAGATATACCATGGAAACTGAAGAAGGTAAACTGGTAATCTG
GATTAACGGCGATAAAGGCTATAACGGTCTCGCTGAAGTCGGTAAGAAATTCGAGAAAGATACCGGAATT
AAAGTCACCGTTGAGCATCCGGATAAACTGGAAGAGAAATTCCCACAGGTTGCGGCAACTGGCGATGGCC
CTGACATTATCTTCTGGGCACACGACCGCTTTGGTGGCTACGCTCAATCTGGCCTGTTGGCTGAAATCAC
CCCGGACAAAGCGTTCCAGGACAAGCTGTATCCGTTTACCTGGGATGCCGTACGTTACAACGGCAAGCTG
ATTGCTTACCCGATCGCTGTTGAAGCGTTATCGCTGATTTATAACAAAGACCTGCTGCCGAACCCGCCAA
AAACCTGGGAAGAGATCCCGGCGCTGGATAAAGAACTGAAAGCGAAAGGTAAGAGCGCCCTGATGTTCAA
CCTGCAAGAACCGTACTTCACCTGGCCGCTGATTGCTGCTGACGGGGGTTATGCGTTCAAGTATGAAAAC
GGCAAGTACGACATTAAAGACGTGGGCGTGGATAACGCTGGCGCGAAAGCGGGTCTGACCTTCCTGGTTG
ACCTGATTAAAAACAAACACATGAATGCAGACACCGATTACTCCATCGCAGAAGCTGCCTTTAATAAAGG
CGAAACAGCGATGACCATCAACGGCCCGTGGGCATGGTCCAACATCGACACCAGCAAAGTGAATTATGGT
GTAACGGTACTGCCGACCTTCAAGGGTCAACCATCCAAACCGTTCGTTGGCGTGCTGAGCGCAGGTATTA
ACGCCGCCAGTCCGAACAAAGAGCTGGCAAAAGAGTTCCTCGAAAACTATCTGCTGACTGATGAAGGTCT
GGAAGCGGTTAATAAAGACAAACCGCTGGGTGCCGTAGCGCTGAAGTCTTACGAGGAAGAGTTGGCGAAA
GATCCACGTATTGCCGCCACGATGGAAAACGCCCAGAAAGGTGAAATCATGCCGAACATCCCGCAGATGT
CCGCTTTCTGGTATGCCGTGCGTACTGCGGTGATCAACGCCGCCAGCGGTCGTCAGACTGTCGATGAAGC
CCTTAAAGACGCGCAGACTGGTACCGGCAGCGGCCTGGAAGTTCTGTTCCAGGGGCCCCATATGCTCGAG
CTTAAGAATACGGGTAAAGATTCAGCCAACTTTGTACGATCAGACTCCATATTGGATGACGATGCGTCCA
CATTCTATGGCGGCTTCAAGAGTGACAGAAACGATAGCTTCAATGCCAATAAGCAGCAACAGCCGATGTG
GGGCAGGAAACCGCAACTGATGTCGGAAGACAGTTTCGACAGTGGGATCAAGGTGGACCTGGAAGTTCTG
TTCCAGGGGCCCATGCAGTACAAACTTATCCTGAACGGTAAAACCCTGAAAGGTGAAACCACCACCGAAG
CTGTTGACGCTGCTACCGCGGAAAAAGTTTTCAAACAGTACGCTAACGACAACGGTGTTGACGGTGAATG
GACCTACGACGACGCTACCAAAACCTACACCGTAACGGAAATGGGCAGCAGCCATCATCATCATCATCAC
TAATCTAGAGCTAGCCCTAGGAGATCCGGCTGCTAACAAAGCCCGAAAGGAAGCTGAGTTGGCTGCTGCC
ACCGCTGAGCAATAACTAGCATAACCCCTTGGGGCCTCTAAACGGGTCTTGAGGGGTTTTTTGCTGAAAG
GAGGAACTATATCCGGATATCCCGCAAGAGGCCCGGCAGTACCGGCATAACCAAGCCTATGCCTACAGCA
TCCAGGGTGACGGTGCCGAGGATGACGATGAGCGCATTGTTAGATTTCATACACGGTGCCTGACTGCGTT
AGCAATTTAACTGTGATAAACTACCGCATTAAAGCTTATCGATGATAAGCTGTCAAACATGAGAATTACA
ACTTATATCGTATGGGGCTGACTTCAGGTGCTACATTTGAAGAGATAAATTGCACTGAAATCAAGAAATA
TTTTATCTGATTAATAAGATGATCTTCTTGAGATCGTTTTGGTCTGCGCGTAATCTCTTGCTCTGAAAAC
GAAAAAACCGCCTTGCAGGGCGGTTTTTCGAAGGTTCTCTGAGCTACCAACTCTTTGAACCGAGGTAACT
GGCTTGGAGGAGCGCAGTCACCAAAACTTGTCCTTTCAGTTTAGCCTTAACCGGCGCATGACTTCAAGAC
TAACTCCTCTAAATCAATTACCAGTGGCTGCTGCCAGTGGTGCTTTTGCATGTCTTTCCGGGTTGGACTC
AAGACGATAGTTACCGGATAAGGCGCAGCGGTCGGACTGAACGGGGGGTTCGTGCATACAGTCCAGCTTG
GAGCGAACTGCCTACCCGGAACTGAGTGTCAGGCGTGGAATGAGACAAACGCGGCCATAACAGCGGAATG
ACACCGGTAAACCGAAAGGCAGGAACAGGAGAGCGCACGAGGGAGCCGCCAGGGGGAAACGCCTGGTATC
TTTATAGTCCTGTCGGGTTTCGCCACCACTGATTTGAGCGTCAGATTTCGTGATGCTTGTCAGGGGGGCG
GAGCCTATGGAAAAACGGCTTTGCCGCGGCCCTCTCACTTCCCTGTTAAGTATCTTCCTGGCATCTTCCA
GGAAATCTCCGCCCCGTTCGTAAGCCATTTCCGCTCGCCGCAGTCGAACGACCGAGCGTAGCGAGTCAGT
GAGCGAGGAAGCGGAATATATCCTGTATCACATATTCTGCTGACGCACCGGTGCAGCCTTTTTTCTCCTG
CCACATGAAGCACTTCACTGACACCCTCATCAGTGCCAACATAGTAAGCCAGTATACACTCCCCTAGCGC
TGATGTCCGGCGGTGCTTTTGCCGTTACGCACCACCCCGTCAGTAGCTGAACAGGAGGGACAGCTGATAG
AAACAGAAGCCACTGGAGCACCTCAAAAACACCATCATACACTAAATCAGTAAGTTGGCAGCATCACCCG
ACGCACTTTGCGCCGAATAAATACCTGTGACGGAAGATCACTTCGCAGAATAAATAAATCCTGGTGTCCC
TGTTGATACCGGGAAGCCCTGGGCCAACTTTTGGCGAAAATGAGACGTTGATCGGCACGTAAGAGGTTCC
AACTTTCACCATAATGAAATAAGATCACTACCGGGCGTATTTTTTGAGTTATCGAGATTTTCAGGAGCTA
AGGAAGCTAAAATGGAGAAAAAAATCACTGGATATACCACCGTTGATATATCCCAATGGCATCGTAAAGA
ACATTTTGAGGCATTTCAGTCAGTTGCTCAATGTACCTATAACCAGACCGTTCAGCTGGATATTACGGCC
TTTTTAAAGACCGTAAAGAAAAATAAGCACAAGTTTTATCCGGCCTTTATTCACATTCTTGCCCGCCTGA
TGAATGCTCATCCGGAATTC
Features (pLannotate 1.2.2; 19 found; start..end, strand, type, name):
    739..834     -  CDS            resD (fragment): REDF_ECOLI - Also known as D. Protein inferred from homology: Swiss-Prot protein existence level 3. Acts as a repressor of transcription and as a site-specific resolvase that cleaves at the RfsF site. From Escherichia coli (strain K12).
    824..881     +  CDS            TcR (fragment): tetracycline efflux protein; tet; confers resistance to tetracycline
    878..971     -  CDS            TcR (fragment): tetracycline efflux protein; tet; confers resistance to tetracycline
   1475..2375    -  CDS            TcR (fragment): tetracycline efflux protein; tet; confers resistance to tetracycline
   2402..2420    +  promoter       T7 promoter: promoter for bacteriophage T7 RNA polymerase
   2421..2445    +  protein_bind   lac operator: The lac repressor binds to the lac operator to inhibit transcription in E. coli. This inhibition can be relieved by adding lactose or isopropyl-β-D-thiogalactopyranoside (IPTG). lac repressor encoded by lacI
   2460..2482    +  RBS            RBS: efficient ribosome binding site from bacteriophage T7 gene 10 (Olins and Rangwala, 1989)
   2493..3589    +  CDS            MBP (fragment): maltose binding protein from E. coli; malE (mutated); This version of the gene does not encode a signal sequence, so MBP will remain in the cytosol.
   3869..4026    +  CDS            GB1 (fragment): B1 domain of Streptococcal protein G effective as a solubilizing fusion partner (Cheng and Patel, 2004)
   4043..4059    +  CDS            capTEV™ (fragment): composite tag for in vivo biotinylation, TEV protease cleavage, and 6xHis tagging
   4089..4138    +  CDS            SET1 (fragment): solubility-enhancement tag derived from T7 phage gene 10B
   4146..4193    +  terminator     T7 terminator: transcription terminator for bacteriophage T7 RNA polymerase
   4216..4320    -  CDS            TcR (fragment): tetracycline efflux protein; tet; confers resistance to tetracycline
   4368..4396    -  promoter       tet promoter: E. coli promoter for tetracycline efflux protein gene
   4508..5053    +  rep_origin     p15A ori: Plasmids containing the medium-copy-number p15A origin of replication can be propagated in E. coli cells that contain a second plasmid with the ColE1 origin.
   5141..5196    +  rep_origin     RSF ori (fragment): Plasmids containing the RSF 1030 origin of replication can be propagated in E. coli cells that contain additional plasmids with compatible origins.
   5315..5458    -  mobile_element IS1 (fragment): prokaryotic transposable element IS1
   5579..5681    +  promoter       cat promoter: promoter of the E. coli cat gene encoding chloramphenicol acetyltransferase
   5682..441     +  CDS            CmR (across the origin): chloramphenicol acetyltransferase; cat; confers resistance to chloramphenicol
