[The description below was written by a language model from this plasmid's Addgene catalogue record and pLannotate feature annotations shown in this document.]
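Description:
pnYC-NpM-DmRoquin_702-819-del725-755-del790-812-GB1His6_AE is a bacterial expression plasmid for producing a truncated fragment of Drosophila melanogaster Roquin (gene roq, with the ORF taken from isoform C) in E. coli. The catalogue lists the backbone as unknown, but the annotated 5.9 kb sequence shows a p15A origin of replication, a chloramphenicol acetyltransferase gene driven by its own cat promoter, and scattered remnants of a disrupted tetracycline resistance gene and tet promoter. This layout resembles a pACYC-type vector, though the record does not say so. The p15A origin gives a low copy number and is compatible with ColE1-origin plasmids, so the construct could in principle be co-maintained with a second expression plasmid. Selection is by chloramphenicol.

The expression cassette consists of a T7 promoter with an adjacent lac operator, the phage T7 gene 10 ribosome binding site and a T7 terminator, an arrangement that gives IPTG-inducible transcription in hosts supplying T7 RNA polymerase. The reading frame opens with a cytosolic maltose-binding protein lacking its signal sequence. An unannotated gap of a few hundred nucleotides follows, which presumably holds the Roquin insert: residues 702–819 with internal deletions of 725–755 and 790–812. Downstream lie the GB1 solubility domain of streptococcal protein G and a short match consistent with the hexahistidine tag named in the plasmid title. The Roquin segment is thus flanked by an N-terminal MBP and a C-terminal GB1-His6, which should aid solubility and affinity purification.

The associated publication concerns a CAF40-binding motif in Drosophila Roquin that recruits the CCR4-NOT complex to target mRNAs, so this deletion variant was probably made for recombinant protein work on that interaction. The depositor's sequence may be theoretical rather than fully verified.
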