Addgene plasmid #148621: pnYC-NpM-DmRoquin_702-819-del725-755-del790-812-GB1His6_AE
Purpose: Bacterial Expression of DmRoquin_702-819-del725-755-del790-812
Depositing lab: Elisa Izaurralde. Depositing organization: Max Planck Institute for Developmental Biology. Publication: A CAF40-binding motif facilitates recruitment of the CCR4-NOT complex to mRNAs targeted by Drosophila Roquin. Sgromo A, Raisch T, Bawankar P, Bhandari D, Chen Y, Kuzuoglu-Ozturk D, Weichenrieder O, Izaurralde E. Nat Commun. 2017 Feb 6;8:14307. doi: 10.1038/ncomms14307. PubMed 28165457.
Backbone
  Vector backbone: Unknown
  Vector type: Bacterial Expression
Growth in bacteria
  Bacterial resistance: Chloramphenicol, 25 μg/mL
  Growth temperature: 37°C
  Growth strain: DH5alpha
  Copy number: Low Copy
Gene/Insert
  Gene/Insert name: DmRoquin_702-819-del725-755-del790-812
  Species: D. melanogaster (fly)
  Entrez Gene: roq (a.k.a. CG16807, Dmel\CG16807, NEST:bs21b12)
  Cloning method: Unknown
Terms and licenses: Academic/Nonprofit Terms; Industry Terms: Not Available to Industry
Depositor comments: ORF extracted from isoform C NCBI:NM_001275011.1 Plasmids from this collection were made available to the research community and donated after the lab closed. Please note that the sequence provided by the depositing laboratory may be theoretical/predicted or based on Sanger sequencing results. There may be discrepancies between sequencing results obtained by Addgene and the depositor sequence. If an Addgene verified sequence is not available, please contact before placing your order to request that our lab fully sequence the plasmid.
How to cite: pnYC-NpM-DmRoquin_702-819-del725-755-del790-812-GB1His6_AE was a gift from Elisa Izaurralde (Addgene plasmid # 148621 ; http://n2t.net/addgene:148621 ; RRID:Addgene_148621)
